Addgene plasmid #144512: TFORF3036
Purpose: Lentiviral vector for overexpressing transcription factor ORFs with unique 24-bp barcodes. Barcodes facilitate identification of transcription factors in pooled screens.
Depositing lab: Feng Zhang. Depositing organization: Broad Institute. Publication: A transcription factor atlas of directed differentiation. Joung J, Ma S, Tay T, Geiger-Schuller KR, Kirchgatterer PC, Verdine VK, Guo B, Arias-Garcia MA, Allen WE, Singh A, Kuksenko O, Abudayyeh OO, Gootenberg JS, Fu Z, Macrae RK, Buenrostro JD, Regev A, Zhang F. Cell. 2023 Jan 5;186(1):209-229.e26. doi: 10.1016/j.cell.2022.11.026. PubMed 36608654.
Backbone
  Vector backbone: pLX_TRC317
  Backbone manufacturer: Broad Institute Genetic Perturbation Platform
  Backbone size w/o insert (bp): 8264
  Vector type: Mammalian Expression, Lentiviral
  Selectable markers: Puromycin
Growth in bacteria
  Bacterial resistance: Ampicillin, 100 μg/mL
  Growth temperature: 37°C
  Growth strain: NEB Stable
  Copy number: High Copy
Gene/Insert
  Gene/Insert name: ATF4
  Species: H. sapiens (human)
  Insert size (bp): 1259
  Entrez Gene: ATF4 (a.k.a. CREB-2, CREB2, TAXREB67, TXREB)
  Promoter: EF1a
  Tag / fusion protein: V5 (C terminal on insert)
  Cloning method: Gateway Cloning
  Sequencing primers: 5′ GGGTGGAGACTGAAGTTAGGCCAG; 3′ CACATAGCGTAAAAGGAGCAACATAG
Resource information
  A portion of this plasmid was derived from a plasmid made by: Broad Institute Genetic Perturbation Platform
Terms and licenses: Academic/Nonprofit Terms; Industry Terms: Not Available to Industry
Depositor comments: NM_001675.4 Please test multiple small colonies in case of plasmid recombination. To make this collection available in a timely manner, a portion of this collection was not fully sequenced by Addgene. If an Addgene verified full plasmid sequence is not available, please contact us prior to placing an order to request the full sequence.
How to cite: TFORF3036 was a gift from Feng Zhang (Addgene plasmid # 144512 ; http://n2t.net/addgene:144512 ; RRID:Addgene_144512)
