[The description below was written by a language model from this plasmid's Addgene catalogue record and pLannotate feature annotations shown in this document.]
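Description:
TFORF3036 is a lentiviral mammalian expression plasmid built on the pLX_TRC317 backbone and carrying the human ATF4 open reading frame (also known as CREB2). It belongs to a barcoded transcription factor ORF collection. The sequenced record is about 9.5 kb. In bacteria it replicates from a high-copy ColE1/pUC-type origin and is selected with ampicillin through the bla gene. An f1 origin and remnants of lac and T7/T3 cloning elements are also present in the backbone. The depositor warns that the plasmid may recombine, as is common for LTR-containing vectors.

The viral portion follows a third-generation, self-inactivating design. An RSV promoter drives a truncated HIV-1 5' LTR, followed by the Ψ packaging signal, a gag fragment, the Rev response element and a cPPT/CTS, and the genome ends in a ΔU3 3' LTR with a downstream SV40 polyadenylation signal. Two expression units lie between the LTRs. In the first, SV40 early promoter sequences sit upstream of a puromycin N-acetyltransferase gene, which allows selection of transduced mammalian cells. In the second, the strong constitutive EF-1α promoter drives ATF4, which was inserted by Gateway recombination and is flanked by attB1 and attB2 sites. A V5 epitope tag lies just after attB2 and is recorded as a C-terminal fusion. A WPRE downstream enhances transcript expression.

According to the record, each construct in the collection carries a unique 24-bp barcode, although this element is not annotated in the feature table. The barcode allows the overexpressed factor to be identified in pooled screens, such as those testing which transcription factors direct cell differentiation.
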