Features (pLannotate 1.2.2; 34 found; start..end, strand, type, name):
      5..231     +  promoter       RSV promoter: Rous sarcoma virus enhancer/promoter
    232..412     +  LTR            5' LTR (truncated): truncated 5' long terminal repeat (LTR) from HIV-1
    459..584     +  misc_feature   HIV-1 Ψ: packaging signal of human immunodeficiency virus type 1
    568..931     +  CDS            HIV-1 gag (fragment): gag protein from human immunodeficiency virus 1; gag
   1077..1310    +  misc_feature   RRE: The Rev response element (RRE) of HIV-1 allows for Rev-dependent mRNA export from the nucleus to the cytoplasm.
   1687..1713    +  CDS            Rev (fragment): human immunodeficiency virus 1 (HIV-1) Rev protein; rev; enhances nuclear export of unspliced and incompletely spliced viral mRNAs
   1720..1743    +  promoter       SV40 promoter (fragment): SV40 early promoter
   1744..1815    +  promoter       SV40 promoter (fragment): SV40 enhancer and early promoter
   1839..1974    +  rep_origin     SV40 ori: SV40 origin of replication
   2020..2616    +  CDS            PuroR (fragment): puromycin N-acetyltransferase; pac from Streptomyces; confers resistance to puromycin
   2665..2782    +  misc_feature   cPPT/CTS: central polypurine tract and central termination sequence of HIV-1
   2847..2913    +  CDS            small t antigen (fragment): SV40 (simian virus 40) small t antigen
   2920..4098    +  promoter       EF-1α promoter: strong constitutive promoter for human elongation factor EF-1α
   4119..4136    +  protein_bind   attB1 (fragment): mutant version of attB; core recombination site for the Gateway® BP reaction BP Clonase™
   4142..5194    +  CDS            ATF4: ATF4_HUMAN - Also known as CREB2 From Homo sapiens (Human).
   5196..5220    -  protein_bind   attB2: mutant version of attB; recombination site for the Gateway® BP reaction BP Clonase™
   5228..5269    +  CDS            V5 tag: epitope tag from simian virus 5
   5285..5338    +  promoter       U6 promoter (fragment): RNA polymerase III promoter for human U6 snRNA
   5380..5968    +  misc_feature   WPRE: woodchuck hepatitis virus posttranscriptional regulatory element
   6019..6038    +  misc_feature   cPPT/CTS (fragment): central polypurine tract and central termination sequence of HIV-1
   6040..6273    +  LTR            3' LTR (ΔU3): self-inactivating 3' long terminal repeat (LTR) from HIV-1
   6351..6472    +  polyA_signal   SV40 poly(A) signal: SV40 polyadenylation signal
   6512..6647    +  rep_origin     SV40 ori: SV40 origin of replication
   6668..6686    -  promoter       T7 promoter: promoter for bacteriophage T7 RNA polymerase
   6694..6849    +  CDS            lacZα (fragment): LacZα fragment of β-galactosidase; lacZ fragment
   6854..7282    +  rep_origin     f1 ori (sequence partly withheld): f1 bacteriophage origin of replication; arrow indicates direction of (+) strand synthesis
   7335..7439    +  promoter       AmpR promoter: bla
   7440..8300    +  CDS            AmpR: β-lactamase; bla; confers resistance to ampicillin, carbenicillin, and related antibiotics
   8471..9059    +  rep_origin     ori: high-copy-number ColE1/pMB1/pBR322/pUC origin of replication
   9242..9334    +  CDS            lacI (fragment): lac repressor; lacI; The lac repressor binds to the lac operator to inhibit transcription in E. coli. This inhibition can be relieved by adding lactose or isopropyl-β-D-thiogalactopyranoside (IPTG).
   9347..9368    +  protein_bind   CAP binding site: CAP binding activates transcription in the presence of cAMP. E. coli catabolite activator protein
   9383..9413    +  promoter       lac promoter: promoter for the E. coli lac operon
   9421..9437    +  protein_bind   lac operator: The lac repressor binds to the lac operator to inhibit transcription in E. coli. This inhibition can be relieved by adding lactose or isopropyl-β-D-thiogalactopyranoside (IPTG). lac repressor encoded by lacI
   9482..9500    +  promoter       T3 promoter: promoter for bacteriophage T3 RNA polymerase
>Addgene plasmid #144512 | TFORF3036 | addgene full sequence | sequence record 404218 | Addgene NGS Result
TTAATGTAGTCTTATGCAATACTCTTGTAGTCTTGCAACATGGTAACGATGAGTTAGCAACATGCCTTAC
AAGGAGAGAAAAAGCACCGTGCATGCCGATTGGTGGAAGTAAGGTGGTACGATCGTGCCTTATTAGGAAG
GCAACAGACGGGTCTGACATGGATTGGACGAACCACTGAATTGCCGCATTGCAGAGATATTGTATTTAAG
TGCCTAGCTCGATACATAAACGGGTCTCTCTGGTTAGACCAGATCTGAGCCTGGGAGCTCTCTGGCTAAC
TAGGGAACCCACTGCTTAAGCCTCAATAAAGCTTGCCTTGAGTGCTTCAAGTAGTGTGTGCCCGTCTGTT
GTGTGACTCTGGTAACTAGAGATCCCTCAGACCCTTTTAGTCAGTGTGGAAAATCTCTAGCAGTGGCGCC
CGAACAGGGACTTGAAAGCGAAAGGGAAACCAGAGGAGCTCTCTCGACGCAGGACTCGGCTTGCTGAAGC
GCGCACGGCAAGAGGCGAGGGGCGGCGACTGGTGAGTACGCCAAAAATTTTGACTAGCGGAGGCTAGAAG
GAGAGAGATGGGTGCGAGAGCGTCAGTATTAAGCGGGGGAGAATTAGATCGCGATGGGAAAAAATTCGGT
TAAGGCCAGGGGGAAAGAAAAAATATAAATTAAAACATATAGTATGGGCAAGCAGGGAGCTAGAACGATT
CGCAGTTAATCCTGGCCTGTTAGAAACATCAGAAGGCTGTAGACAAATACTGGGACAGCTACAACCATCC
CTTCAGACAGGATCAGAAGAACTTAGATCATTATATAATACAGTAGCAACCCTCTATTGTGTGCATCAAA
GGATAGAGATAAAAGACACCAAGGAAGCTTTAGACAAGATAGAGGAAGAGCAAAACAAAAGTAAGACCAC
CGCACAGCAAGCGGCCGCTGATCTTCAGACCTGGAGGAGGAGATATGAGGGACAATTGGAGAAGTGAATT
ATATAAATATAAAGTAGTAAAAATTGAACCATTAGGAGTAGCACCCACCAAGGCAAAGAGAAGAGTGGTG
CAGAGAGAAAAAAGAGCAGTGGGAATAGGAGCTTTGTTCCTTGGGTTCTTGGGAGCAGCAGGAAGCACTA
TGGGCGCAGCGTCAATGACGCTGACGGTACAGGCCAGACAATTATTGTCTGGTATAGTGCAGCAGCAGAA
CAATTTGCTGAGGGCTATTGAGGCGCAACAGCATCTGTTGCAACTCACAGTCTGGGGCATCAAGCAGCTC
CAGGCAAGAATCCTGGCTGTGGAAAGATACCTAAAGGATCAACAGCTCCTGGGGATTTGGGGTTGCTCTG
GAAAACTCATTTGCACCACTGCTGTGCCTTGGAATGCTAGTTGGAGTAATAAATCTCTGGAACAGATTTG
GAATCACACGACCTGGATGGAGTGGGACAGAGAAATTAACAATTACACAAGCTTAATACACTCCTTAATT
GAAGAATCGCAAAACCAGCAAGAAAAGAATGAACAAGAATTATTGGAATTAGATAAATGGGCAAGTTTGT
GGAATTGGTTTAACATAACAAATTGGCTGTGGTATATAAAATTATTCATAATGATAGTAGGAGGCTTGGT
AGGTTTAAGAATAGTTTTTGCTGTACTTTCTATAGTGAATAGAGTTAGGCAGGGATATTCACCATTATCG
TTTCAGACCCACCTCCCAACCCCGAGGGGACCCATGCATTGCATCTCAATTAGTCAGCAACCAGGTGTGG
AAAGTCCCCAGGCTCCCCAGCAGGCAGAAGTATGCAAAGCATGCGTCTCAATTAGTCAGCAACCATAGTC
CCGCCCCTAACTCCGCCCATCCCGCCCCTAACTCCGCCCAGTTCCGCCCATTCTCCGCCCCATGGCTGAC
TAATTTTTTTTATTTATGCAGAGGCCGAGGCCGCCTCGGCCTCTGAGCTATTCCAGAAGTAGTGAGGAGG
CTTTTTTGGAGGCCTAGGCTTTTGCAAAAAGCTTTCTAGAGGTACCACCGGAGCTTACCATGACCGAGTA
CAAGCCCACGGTGCGCCTCGCCACCCGCGACGACGTCCCCAGGGCCGTACGCACCCTCGCCGCCGCGTTC
GCCGACTACCCCGCCACGCGCCACACCGTCGATCCGGACCGCCACATCGAGCGGGTCACCGAGCTGCAAG
AACTCTTCCTCACGCGCGTCGGGCTCGACATCGGCAAGGTGTGGGTCGCGGACGACGGCGCCGCCGTGGC
GGTCTGGACCACGCCGGAGAGCGTCGAAGCGGGGGCGGTGTTCGCCGAGATCGGCCCGCGCATGGCCGAG
TTGAGCGGTTCCCGGCTGGCCGCGCAGCAACAGATGGAAGGCCTCCTGGCGCCGCACCGGCCCAAGGAGC
CCGCGTGGTTCCTGGCCACCGTCGGCGTCTCGCCCGACCACCAGGGCAAGGGTCTGGGCAGCGCCGTCGT
GCTCCCCGGAGTGGAGGCGGCCGAGCGCGCCGGGGTGCCCGCCTTCCTGGAGACCTCCGCGCCCCGCAAC
CTCCCCTTCTACGAGCGGCTCGGCTTCACCGTCACCGCCGACGTCGAGGTGCCCGAAGGACCGCGCACCT
GGTGCATGACCCGCAAGCCCGGTGCCAGTTAACGAATTCTAGATCTTGAGACAAATGGCAGTATTCATCC
ACAATTTTAAAAGAAAAGGGGGGATTGGGGGGTACAGTGCAGGGGAAAGAATAGTAGACATAATAGCAAC
AGACATACAAACTAAAGAATTACAAAAACAAATTACAAAAATTCAAAATTTTCGGGTTTATTACAGGGAC
AGCAGAGATCCACTTTGGCGCCGGCTCGAGGCCTGCAGGTGCAAAGATGGATAAAGTTTTAAACAGAGAG
GAATCTTTGCAGCTAATGGACCTTCTAGGTCTTGAAAGGAGTGGGAATTGGCTCCGGTGCCCGTCAGTGG
GCAGAGCGCACATCGCCCACAGTCCCCGAGAAGTTGGGGGGAGGGGTCGGCAATTGAACCGGTGCCTAGA
GAAGGTGGCGCGGGGTAAACTGGGAAAGTGATGTCGTGTACTGGCTCCGCCTTTTTCCCGAGGGTGGGGG
AGAACCGTATATAAGTGCAGTAGTCGCCGTGAACGTTCTTTTTCGCAACGGGTTTGCCGCCAGAACACAG
GTAAGTGCCGTGTGTGGTTCCCGCGGGCCTGGCCTCTTTACGGGTTATGGCCCTTGCGTGCCTTGAATTA
CTTCCACCTGGCTGCAGTACGTGATTCTTGATCCCGAGCTTCGGGTTGGAAGTGGGTGGGAGAGTTCGAG
GCCTTGCGCTTAAGGAGCCCCTTCGCCTCGTGCTTGAGTTGAGGCCTGGCCTGGGCGCTGGGGCCGCCGC
GTGCGAATCTGGTGGCACCTTCGCGCCTGTCTCGCTGCTTTCGATAAGTCTCTAGCCATTTAAAATTTTT
GATGACCTGCTGCGACGCTTTTTTTCTGGCAAGATAGTCTTGTAAATGCGGGCCAAGATCTGCACACTGG
TATTTCGGTTTTTGGGGCCGCGGGCGGCGACGGGGCCCGTGCGTCCCAGCGCACATGTTCGGCGAGGCGG
GGCCTGCGAGCGCGGCCACCGAGAATCGGACGGGGGTAGTCTCAAGCTGGCCGGCCTGCTCTGGTGCCTG
GCCTCGCGCCGCCGTGTATCGCCCCGCCCTGGGCGGCAAGGCTGGCCCGGTCGGCACCAGTTGCGTGAGC
GGAAAGATGGCCGCTTCCCGGCCCTGCTGCAGGGAGCTCAAAATGGAGGACGCGGCGCTCGGGAGAGCGG
GCGGGTGAGTCACCCACACAAAGGAAAAGGGCCTTTCCGTCCTCAGCCGTCGCTTCATGTGACTCCACGG
AGTACCGGGCGCCGTCCAGGCACCTCGATTAGTTCTCGAGCTTTTGGAGTACGTCGTCTTTAGGTTGGGG
GGAGGGGTTTTATGCGATGGAGTTTCCCCACACTGAGTGGGTGGAGACTGAAGTTAGGCCAGCTTGGCAC
TTGATGTAATTCTCCTTGGAATTTGCCCTTTTTGAGTTTGGATCTTGGTTCATTCTCAAGCCTCAGACAG
TGGTTCAAAGTTTTTTTCTTCCATTTCAGGTGTCGTGAGGCTAGCATCGATTGATCAACAAGTTTGTACA
AAAAAGTTGGCATGACCGAAATGAGCTTCCTGAGCAGCGAGGTGTTGGTGGGGGACTTGATGTCCCCCTT
CGACCAGTCGGGTTTGGGGGCTGAAGAAAGCCTAGGTCTCTTAGATGATTACCTGGAGGTGGCCAAGCAC
TTCAAACCTCATGGGTTCTCCAGCGACAAGGCTAAGGCGGGCTCCTCCGAATGGCTGGCTGTGGATGGGT
TGGTCAGTCCCTCCAACAACAGCAAGGAGGATGCCTTCTCCGGGACAGATTGGATGTTGGAGAAAATGGA
TTTGAAGGAGTTCGACTTGGATGCCCTGTTGGGTATAGATGACCTGGAAACCATGCCAGATGACCTTCTG
ACCACGTTGGATGACACTTGTGATCTCTTTGCCCCCCTAGTCCAGGAGACTAATAAGCAGCCCCCCCAGA
CGGTGAACCCAATTGGCCATCTCCCAGAAAGTTTAACAAAACCCGACCAGGTTGCCCCCTTCACCTTCTT
ACAACCTCTTCCCCTTTCCCCAGGGGTCCTGTCCTCCACTCCAGATCATTCCTTTAGTTTAGAGCTGGGC
AGTGAAGTGGATATCACTGAAGGAGATAGGAAGCCAGACTACACTGCTTACGTTGCCATGATCCCTCAGT
GCATAAAGGAGGAAGACACCCCTTCAGATAATGATAGTGGCATCTGTATGAGCCCAGAGTCCTATCTGGG
GTCTCCTCAGCACAGCCCCTCTACCAGGGGCTCTCCAAATAGGAGCCTCCCATCTCCAGGTGTTCTCTGT
GGGTCTGCCCGTCCCAAACCTTACGATCCTCCTGGAGAGAAGATGGTAGCAGCAAAAGTAAAGGGTGAGA
AACTGGATAAGAAGCTGAAAAAAATGGAGCAAAACAAGACAGCAGCCACTAGGTACCGCCAGAAGAAGAG
GGCGGAGCAGGAGGCTCTTACTGGTGAGTGCAAAGAGCTGGAAAAGAAGAACGAGGCTCTAAAAGAGAGG
GCGGATTCCCTGGCCAAGGAGATCCAGTACCTGAAAGATTTGATAGAAGAGGTCCGCAAGGCAAGGGGGA
AGAAAAGGGTCCCCTACCCAACTTTCTTGTACAAAGTGGTTGATATCGGTAAGCCTATCCCTAACCCTCT
CCTCGGTCTCGATTCTACGTAGTAATGAACTAGTCCGTAACTTGAAAGTATTTCGATTTCTTGGCTTTAT
ATATCTTGTGGAAAGGACGACAGACTAGAGGGGGAGGCGACCTAACGCGTTAAGTCGACAATCAACCTCT
GGATTACAAAATTTGTGAAAGATTGACTGGTATTCTTAACTATGTTGCTCCTTTTACGCTATGTGGATAC
GCTGCTTTAATGCCTTTGTATCATGCTATTGCTTCCCGTATGGCTTTCATTTTCTCCTCCTTGTATAAAT
CCTGGTTGCTGTCTCTTTATGAGGAGTTGTGGCCCGTTGTCAGGCAACGTGGCGTGGTGTGCACTGTGTT
TGCTGACGCAACCCCCACTGGTTGGGGCATTGCCACCACCTGTCAGCTCCTTTCCGGGACTTTCGCTTTC
CCCCTCCCTATTGCCACGGCGGAACTCATCGCCGCCTGCCTTGCCCGCTGCTGGACAGGGGCTCGGCTGT
TGGGCACTGACAATTCCGTGGTGTTGTCGGGGAAATCATCGTCCTTTCCTTGGCTGCTCGCCTGTGTTGC
CACCTGGATTCTGCGCGGGACGTCCTTCTGCTACGTCCCTTCGGCCCTCAATCCAGCGGACCTTCCTTCC
CGCGGCCTGCTGCCGGCTCTGCGGCCTCTTCCGCGTCTTCGCCTTCGCCCTCAGACGAGTCGGATCTCCC
TTTGGGCCGCCTCCCCGCGTCGACTTTAAGACCAATGACTTACAAGGCAGCTGTAGATCTTAGCCACTTT
TTAAAAGAAAAGGGGGGACTGGAAGGGCTAATTCACTCCCAACGAAGACAAGATCTGCTTTTTGCTTGTA
CTGGGTCTCTCTGGTTAGACCAGATCTGAGCCTGGGAGCTCTCTGGCTAACTAGGGAACCCACTGCTTAA
GCCTCAATAAAGCTTGCCTTGAGTGCTTCAAGTAGTGTGTGCCCGTCTGTTGTGTGACTCTGGTAACTAG
AGATCCCTCAGACCCTTTTAGTCAGTGTGGAAAATCTCTAGCAGTACGTATAGTAGTTCATGTCATCTTA
TTATTCAGTATTTATAACTTGCAAAGAAATGAATATCAGAGAGTGAGAGGAACTTGTTTATTGCAGCTTA
TAATGGTTACAAATAAAGCAATAGCATCACAAATTTCACAAATAAAGCATTTTTTTCACTGCATTCTAGT
TGTGGTTTGTCCAAACTCATCAATGTATCTTATCATGTCTGGCTCTAGCTATCCCGCCCCTAACTCCGCC
CATCCCGCCCCTAACTCCGCCCAGTTCCGCCCATTCTCCGCCCCATGGCTGACTAATTTTTTTTATTTAT
GCAGAGGCCGAGGCCGCCTCGGCCTCTGAGCTATTCCAGAAGTAGTGAGGAGGCTTTTTTGGAGGCCTAG
GGACGTACCCAATTCGCCCTATAGTGAGTCGTATTACGCGCGCTCACTGGCCGTCGTTTTACAACGTCGT
GACTGGGAAAACCCTGGCGTTACCCAACTTAATCGCCTTGCAGCACATCCCCCTTTCGCCAGCTGGCGTA
ATAGCGAAGAGGCCCGCACCGATCGCCCTTCCCAACAGTTGCGCAGCCTGAATGGCGAATGGG
[124 nt withheld, positions 6854-6977]
C
[91 nt withheld, positions 6979-7069]
A
[49 nt withheld, positions 7071-7119]
CCTTTGACGTTGGAGTCCACGTTCTTT
[37 nt withheld, positions 7147-7183]
ACCCTATCTCGGTCTATTCTTTTGATTTATAAGGGATTTTGCCGATTTCGGCCTATTGGTTAAAAAATGA
GCTGATTTAACAAAAATTTAACGCGAATTTTAACAAAATATTAACGCTTACAATTTAGGTGGCACTTTTC
GGGGAAATGTGCGCGGAACCCCTATTTGTTTATTTTTCTAAATACATTCAAATATGTATCCGCTCATGAG
ACAATAACCCTGATAAATGCTTCAATAATATTGAAAAAGGAAGAGTATGAGTATTCAACATTTCCGTGTC
GCCCTTATTCCCTTTTTTGCGGCATTTTGCCTTCCTGTTTTTGCTCACCCAGAAACGCTGGTGAAAGTAA
AAGATGCTGAAGATCAGTTGGGTGCACGAGTGGGTTACATCGAACTGGATCTCAACAGCGGTAAGATCCT
TGAGAGTTTTCGCCCCGAAGAACGTTTTCCAATGATGAGCACTTTTAAAGTTCTGCTATGTGGCGCGGTA
TTATCCCGTATTGACGCCGGGCAAGAGCAACTCGGTCGCCGCATACACTATTCTCAGAATGACTTGGTTG
AGTACTCACCAGTCACAGAAAAGCATCTTACGGATGGCATGACAGTAAGAGAATTATGCAGTGCTGCCAT
AACCATGAGTGATAACACTGCGGCCAACTTACTTCTGACAACGATCGGAGGACCGAAGGAGCTAACCGCT
TTTTTGCACAACATGGGGGATCATGTAACTCGCCTTGATCGTTGGGAACCGGAGCTGAATGAAGCCATAC
CAAACGACGAGCGTGACACCACGATGCCTGTAGCAATGGCAACAACGTTGCGCAAACTATTAACTGGCGA
ACTACTTACTCTAGCTTCCCGGCAACAATTAATAGACTGGATGGAGGCGGATAAAGTTGCAGGACCACTT
CTGCGCTCGGCCCTTCCGGCTGGCTGGTTTATTGCTGATAAATCTGGAGCCGGTGAGCGTGGGTCTCGCG
GTATCATTGCAGCACTGGGGCCAGATGGTAAGCCCTCCCGTATCGTAGTTATCTACACGACGGGGAGTCA
GGCAACTATGGATGAACGAAATAGACAGATCGCTGAGATAGGTGCCTCACTGATTAAGCATTGGTAACTG
TCAGACCAAGTTTACTCATATATACTTTAGATTGATTTAAAACTTCATTTTTAATTTAAAAGGATCTAGG
TGAAGATCCTTTTTGATAATCTCATGACCAAAATCCCTTAACGTGAGTTTTCGTTCCACTGAGCGTCAGA
CCCCGTAGAAAAGATCAAAGGATCTTCTTGAGATCCTTTTTTTCTGCGCGTAATCTGCTGCTTGCAAACA
AAAAAACCACCGCTACCAGCGGTGGTTTGTTTGCCGGATCAAGAGCTACCAACTCTTTTTCCGAAGGTAA
CTGGCTTCAGCAGAGCGCAGATACCAAATACTGTTCTTCTAGTGTAGCCGTAGTTAGGCCACCACTTCAA
GAACTCTGTAGCACCGCCTACATACCTCGCTCTGCTAATCCTGTTACCAGTGGCTGCTGCCAGTGGCGAT
AAGTCGTGTCTTACCGGGTTGGACTCAAGACGATAGTTACCGGATAAGGCGCAGCGGTCGGGCTGAACGG
GGGGTTCGTGCACACAGCCCAGCTTGGAGCGAACGACCTACACCGAACTGAGATACCTACAGCGTGAGCT
ATGAGAAAGCGCCACGCTTCCCGAAGGGAGAAAGGCGGACAGGTATCCGGTAAGCGGCAGGGTCGGAACA
GGAGAGCGCACGAGGGAGCTTCCAGGGGGAAACGCCTGGTATCTTTATAGTCCTGTCGGGTTTCGCCACC
TCTGACTTGAGCGTCGATTTTTGTGATGCTCGTCAGGGGGGCGGAGCCTATGGAAAAACGCCAGCAACGC
GGCCTTTTTACGGTTCCTGGCCTTTTGCTGGCCTTTTGCTCACATGTTCTTTCCTGCGTTATCCCCTGAT
TCTGTGGATAACCGTATTACCGCCTTTGAGTGAGCTGATACCGCTCGCCGCAGCCGAACGACCGAGCGCA
GCGAGTCAGTGAGCGAGGAAGCGGAAGAGCGCCCAATACGCAAACCGCCTCTCCCCGCGCGTTGGCCGAT
TCATTAATGCAGCTGGCACGACAGGTTTCCCGACTGGAAAGCGGGCAGTGAGCGCAACGCAATTAATGTG
AGTTAGCTCACTCATTAGGCACCCCAGGCTTTACACTTTATGCTTCCGGCTCGTATGTTGTGTGGAATTG
TGAGCGGATAACAATTTCACACAGGAAACAGCTATGACCATGATTACGCCAAGCGCGCAATTAACCCTCA
CTAAAGGGAACAAAAGCTGGAGCTGCAAGC
