>Addgene plasmid #144512 | TFORF3036 | depositor partial sequence | sequence record 285651 | Insert
ATCGATTGATCAACAAGTTTGTACAAAAAAGTTGGCATGACCGAAATGAGCTTCCTGAGCAGCGAGGTGT
TGGTGGGGGACTTGATGTCCCCCTTCGACCAGTCGGGTTTGGGGGCTGAAGAAAGCCTAGGTCTCTTAGA
TGATTACCTGGAGGTGGCCAAGCACTTCAAACCTCATGGGTTCTCCAGCGACAAGGCTAAGGCGGGCTCC
TCCGAATGGCTGGCTGTGGATGGGTTGGTCAGTCCCTCCAACAACAGCAAGGAGGATGCCTTCTCCGGGA
CAGATTGGATGTTGGAGAAAATGGATTTGAAGGAGTTCGACTTGGATGCCCTGTTGGGTATAGATGACCT
GGAAACCATGCCAGATGACCTTCTGACCACGTTGGATGACACTTGTGATCTCTTTGCCCCCCTAGTCCAG
GAGACTAATAAGCAGCCCCCCCAGACGGTGAACCCAATTGGCCATCTCCCAGAAAGTTTAACAAAACCCG
ACCAGGTTGCCCCCTTCACCTTCTTACAACCTCTTCCCCTTTCCCCAGGGGTCCTGTCCTCCACTCCAGA
TCATTCCTTTAGTTTAGAGCTGGGCAGTGAAGTGGATATCACTGAAGGAGATAGGAAGCCAGACTACACT
GCTTACGTTGCCATGATCCCTCAGTGCATAAAGGAGGAAGACACCCCTTCAGATAATGATAGTGGCATCT
GTATGAGCCCAGAGTCCTATCTGGGGTCTCCTCAGCACAGCCCCTCTACCAGGGGCTCTCCAAATAGGAG
CCTCCCATCTCCAGGTGTTCTCTGTGGGTCTGCCCGTCCCAAACCTTACGATCCTCCTGGAGAGAAGATG
GTAGCAGCAAAAGTAAAGGGTGAGAAACTGGATAAGAAGCTGAAAAAAATGGAGCAAAACAAGACAGCAG
CCACTAGGTACCGCCAGAAGAAGAGGGCGGAGCAGGAGGCTCTTACTGGTGAGTGCAAAGAGCTGGAAAA
GAAGAACGAGGCTCTAAAAGAGAGGGCGGATTCCCTGGCCAAGGAGATCCAGTACCTGAAAGATTTGATA
GAAGAGGTCCGCAAGGCAAGGGGGAAGAAAAGGGTCCCCTACCCAACTTTCTTGTACAAAGTGGTTGATA
TCGGTAAGCCTATCCCTAACCCTCTCCTCGGTCTCGATTCTACGTAGTAATGAACTAGTCCGTAACTTGA
AAGTATTTCGATTTCTTGGCTTTATATATCTTGTGGAAAGGACGACAGACTAGAGGGGGAGGCGACCTA
