>Addgene plasmid #144512 | TFORF3036 | depositor partial sequence | sequence record 285652 | Barcode
CAGACTAGAGGGGGAGGCGACCTA
